Addgene plasmid #8959: Rc/CMV cyclin A
Depositing lab: Bob Weinberg. Depositing organization: Whitehead Institute for Biomedical Research. Publication: Regulation of retinoblastoma protein functions by ectopic expression of human cyclins. Hinds PW, Mittnacht S, Dulic V, Arnold A, Reed SI, Weinberg RA. Cell. 1992 Sep 18. 70(6):993-1006. 10.1016/0092-8674(92)90249-C PubMed 1388095.
Backbone
  Vector backbone: pRc/CMV
  Backbone size w/o insert (bp): 5542
  Vector type: Mammalian Expression
  Selectable markers: Neomycin (select with G418)
Growth in bacteria
  Bacterial resistance: Ampicillin, 100 μg/mL
  Growth temperature: 37°C
  Growth strain: DH5alpha
  Copy number: High Copy
Gene/Insert
  Gene/Insert name: cyclin A
  Species: H. sapiens (human)
  Insert size (bp): 1900
  GenBank ID: NM_001237.4
  Entrez Gene: CCNA2 (a.k.a. CCN1, CCNA)
  Cloning method: Restriction Enzyme; 5′ cloning site HindIII (not destroyed); 3′ cloning site XbaI (not destroyed)
  Sequencing primers: 5′ T7
Terms and licenses: Academic/Nonprofit Terms; Industry Terms: Not Available to Industry
Depositor comments: See author's map.
How to cite: Rc/CMV cyclin A was a gift from Bob Weinberg (Addgene plasmid # 8959 ; http://n2t.net/addgene:8959 ; RRID:Addgene_8959)
