[The description below was written by a language model from this plasmid's Addgene catalogue record and pLannotate feature annotations shown in this document.]
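Description:
Rc/CMV cyclin A is a mammalian expression plasmid built on the pRc/CMV backbone that carries a human cyclin A (CCNA2) cDNA for ectopic expression in cultured cells. The catalogue lists an insert of about 1.9 kb cloned between HindIII and XbaI sites, both retained. The sequenced record of roughly 7.4 kb annotates the CCNA2 coding sequence at about 1.3 kb, so the insert evidently includes flanking untranslated cDNA sequence. The coding region sits downstream of the human cytomegalovirus immediate-early enhancer and promoter, and transcripts are terminated by the bovine growth hormone polyadenylation signal. T7 and SP6 phage promoters flank the cloning site; these can serve for in vitro transcription or as sequencing primer sites. No epitope tag or reporter is annotated, so the protein appears to be expressed in untagged form. A very short match labelled as an HIV-1 LTR fragment just after the CMV promoter is most likely an annotation artefact rather than a functional viral element.

For propagation in E. coli the plasmid has a high-copy ColE1/pUC-type origin and a β-lactamase gene conferring ampicillin resistance, along with an f1 origin that allows production of single-stranded DNA. Residual lac promoter/operator and lacI fragments are backbone remnants. Selection in mammalian cells relies on a separate cassette in which the SV40 early promoter drives the neomycin phosphotransferase gene, followed by a partial ble fragment and an SV40 polyadenylation signal, allowing stable transfectants to be selected with G418. The associated publication concerns regulation of retinoblastoma protein function by ectopically expressed human cyclins, consistent with use of this construct for overexpressing cyclin A in cell-cycle studies.
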