Features (pLannotate 1.2.2; 22 found; start..end, strand, type, name):
     52..70      -  promoter       SP6 promoter: promoter for bacteriophage SP6 RNA polymerase
     96..320     +  polyA_signal   bGH poly(A) signal: bovine growth hormone polyadenylation signal
    324..345     +  promoter       SV40 promoter (fragment): SV40 enhancer and early promoter
    366..794     +  rep_origin     f1 ori (sequence partly withheld): f1 bacteriophage origin of replication; arrow indicates direction of (+) strand synthesis
    880..898     -  misc_feature   MCS (fragment): pUC18/19 multiple cloning site
    907..1236    +  promoter       SV40 promoter: SV40 enhancer and early promoter
   1303..2094    +  CDS            neo: KKA2_KLEPN - Also known as kan, nptII. Experimental evidence at protein level: Swiss-Prot protein existence level 1. Resistance to kanamycin, neomycin, paromomycin, ribostamycin, butirosin and gentamicin B. From Klebsiella pneumoniae.
   2118..2276    +  CDS            ble (fragment): BLE_KLEPN - Experimental evidence at protein level: Swiss-Prot protein existence level 1. Binding protein with a strong affinity to the bleomycin family of antibiotics. Binds to CL990; an antimitotic-antibiotic compound. From Klebsiella pneumoniae.
   2271..2405    +  polyA_signal   SV40 poly(A) signal: SV40 polyadenylation signal
   2460..2476    -  protein_bind   lac operator: The lac repressor binds to the lac operator to inhibit transcription in E. coli. This inhibition can be relieved by adding lactose or isopropyl-β-D-thiogalactopyranoside (IPTG). lac repressor encoded by lacI
   2484..2514    -  promoter       lac promoter: promoter for the E. coli lac operon
   2529..2550    -  protein_bind   CAP binding site: CAP binding activates transcription in the presence of cAMP. E. coli catabolite activator protein
   2563..2655    -  CDS            lacI (fragment): lac repressor; lacI; The lac repressor binds to the lac operator to inhibit transcription in E. coli. This inhibition can be relieved by adding lactose or isopropyl-β-D-thiogalactopyranoside (IPTG).
   2838..3426    -  rep_origin     ori: high-copy-number ColE1/pMB1/pBR322/pUC origin of replication
   3597..4457    -  CDS            AmpR: β-lactamase; bla; confers resistance to ampicillin, carbenicillin, and related antibiotics
   4458..4562    -  promoter       AmpR promoter: bla
   4621..4673    -  misc_feature   bom (fragment): basis of mobility region from pBR322
   4828..5207    +  enhancer       CMV enhancer: human cytomegalovirus immediate early enhancer
   5208..5411    +  promoter       CMV promoter: human cytomegalovirus (CMV) immediate early promoter
   5407..5440    +  LTR            5' LTR (truncated) (fragment): truncated 5' long terminal repeat (LTR) from HIV-1
   5456..5474    +  promoter       T7 promoter: promoter for bacteriophage T7 RNA polymerase
   5777..7072    +  CDS            CCNA2: CCNA2_HUMAN - Also known as CCN1 From Homo sapiens (Human).
>Addgene plasmid #8959 | Rc/CMV cyclin A | addgene full sequence | sequence record 175310 | Addgene NGS Result
CCCGAATTCAGATCCTGGCGGCCGCTCGAGCATGCATCTAGAGGGCCCTATTCTATAGTGTCACCTAAAT
GCTAGAGCTCGCTGATCAGCCTCGACTGTGCCTTCTAGTTGCCAGCCATCTGTTGTTTGCCCCTCCCCCG
TGCCTTCCTTGACCCTGGAAGGTGCCACTCCCACTGTCCTTTCCTAATAAAATGAGGAAATTGCATCGCA
TTGTCTGAGTAGGTGTCATTCTATTCTGGGGGGTGGGGTGGGGCAGGACAGCAAGGGGGAGGATTGGGAA
GACAATAGCAGGCATGCTGGGGATGCGGTGGGCTCTATGGCTTCTGAGGCGGAAAGAACCAGCTGGGGCT
CGAGGGGGGATCCCC
[124 nt withheld, positions 366-489]
C
[91 nt withheld, positions 491-581]
A
[49 nt withheld, positions 583-631]
CCTTTGACGTTGGAGTCCACGTTCTTT
[37 nt withheld, positions 659-695]
ACCCTATCTCGGTCTATTCTTTTGATTTATAAGGGATTTTGCCGATTTCGGCCTATTGGTTAAAAAATGA
GCTGATTTAACAAAAATTTAACGCGAATTTTAACAAAATATTAACGCTTACAATTTAAATATTTGCTTAT
ACAATCT
[37 nt withheld, positions 843-879]
GGGTACCGAGCTCGAATTCTGTGGAATGTGTGTCAGTTAGGGTGTGGAAAGTCCCCAGGCTCCCCAGCAG
GCAGAAGTATGCAAAGCATGCATCTCAATTAGTCAGCAACCAGGTGTGGAAAGTCCCCAGGCTCCCCAGC
AGGCAGAAGTATGCAAAGCATGCATCTCAATTAGTCAGCAACCATAGTCCCGCCCCTAACTCCGCCCATC
CCGCCCCTAACTCCGCCCAGTTCCGCCCATTCTCCGCCCCATGGCTGACTAATTTTTTTTATTTATGCAG
AGGCCGAGGCCGCCTCGGCCTCTGAGCTATTCCAGAAGTAGTGAGGAGGCTTTTTTGGAGGCCTAGGCTT
TTGCAAAAAGCTCCCGGGAGCTTGGATATCCATTTTCGGATCTGATCAAGAGACAGGATGAGGATCGTTT
CGCATGATTGAACAAGATGGATTGCACGCAGGTTCTCCGGCCGCTTGGGTGGAGAGGCTATTCGGCTATG
ACTGGGCACAACAGACAATCGGCTGCTCTGATGCCGCCGTGTTCCGGCTGTCAGCGCAGGGGCGCCCGGT
TCTTTTTGTCAAGACCGACCTGTCCGGTGCCCTGAATGAACTGCAGGACGAGGCAGCGCGGCTATCGTGG
CTGGCCACGACGGGCGTTCCTTGCGCAGCTGTGCTCGACGTTGTCACTGAAGCGGGAAGGGACTGGCTGC
TATTGGGCGAAGTGCCGGGGCAGGATCTCCTGTCATCTCACCTTGCTCCTGCCGAGAAAGTATCCATCAT
GGCTGATGCAATGCGGCGGCTGCATACGCTTGATCCGGCTACCTGCCCATTCGACCACCAAGCGAAACAT
CGCATCGAGCGAGCACGTACTCGGATGGAAGCCGGTCTTGTCGATCAGGATGATCTGGACGAAGAGCATC
AGGGGCTCGCGCCAGCCGAACTGTTCGCCAGGCTCAAGGCGCGCATGCCCGACGGCGAGGATCTCGTCGT
GACCCATGGCGATGCCTGCTTGCCGAATATCATGGTGGAAAATGGCCGCTTTTCTGGATTCATCGACTGT
GGCCGGCTGGGTGTGGCGGACCGCTATCAGGACATAGCGTTGGCTACCCGTGATATTGCTGAAGAGCTTG
GCGGCGAATGGGCTGACCGCTTCCTCGTGCTTTACGGTATCGCCGCTCCCGATTCGCAGCGCATCGCCTT
CTATCGCCTTCTTGACGAGTTCTTCTGAGCGGGACTCTGGGGTTCGAAATGACCGACCAAGCGACGCCCA
ACCTGCCATCACGAGATTTCGATTCCACCGCCGCCTTCTATGAAAGGTTGGGCTTCGGAATCGTTTTCCG
GGACGCCGGCTGGATGATCCTCCAGCGCGGGGATCTCATGCTGGAGTTCTTCGCCCACCCCAACTTGTTT
ATTGCAGCTTATAATGGTTACAAATAAAGCAATAGCATCACAAATTTCACAAATAAAGCATTTTTTTCAC
TGCATTCTAGTTGTGGTTTGTCCAAACTCATCAATGTATCTTATCATGTCTGGATCCGTCGACCTCGAGA
GCTTGGCGTAATCATGGTCATAGCTGTTTCCTGTGTGAAATTGTTATCCGCTCACAATTCCACACAACAT
ACGAGCCGGAAGCATAAAGTGTAAAGCCTGGGGTGCCTAATGAGTGAGCTAACTCACATTAATTGCGTTG
CGCTCACTGCCCGCTTTCCAGTCGGGAAACCTGTCGTGCCAGCTGCATTAATGAATCGGCCAACGCGCGG
GGAGAGGCGGTTTGCGTATTGGGCGCTCTTCCGCTTCCTCGCTCACTGACTCGCTGCGCTCGGTCGTTCG
GCTGCGGCGAGCGGTATCAGCTCACTCAAAGGCGGTAATACGGTTATCCACAGAATCAGGGGATAACGCA
GGAAAGAACATGTGAGCAAAAGGCCAGCAAAAGGCCAGGAACCGTAAAAAGGCCGCGTTGCTGGCGTTTT
TCCATAGGCTCCGCCCCCCTGACGAGCATCACAAAAATCGACGCTCAAGTCAGAGGTGGCGAAACCCGAC
AGGACTATAAAGATACCAGGCGTTTCCCCCTGGAAGCTCCCTCGTGCGCTCTCCTGTTCCGACCCTGCCG
CTTACCGGATACCTGTCCGCCTTTCTCCCTTCGGGAAGCGTGGCGCTTTCTCATAGCTCACGCTGTAGGT
ATCTCAGTTCGGTGTAGGTCGTTCGCTCCAAGCTGGGCTGTGTGCACGAACCCCCCGTTCAGCCCGACCG
CTGCGCCTTATCCGGTAACTATCGTCTTGAGTCCAACCCGGTAAGACACGACTTATCGCCACTGGCAGCA
GCCACTGGTAACAGGATTAGCAGAGCGAGGTATGTAGGCGGTGCTACAGAGTTCTTGAAGTGGTGGCCTA
ACTACGGCTACACTAGAAGAACAGTATTTGGTATCTGCGCTCTGCTGAAGCCAGTTACCTTCGGAAAAAG
AGTTGGTAGCTCTTGATCCGGCAAACAAACCACCGCTGGTAGCGGTGGTTTTTTTGTTTGCAAGCAGCAG
ATTACGCGCAGAAAAAAAGGATCTCAAGAAGATCCTTTGATCTTTTCTACGGGGTCTGACGCTCAGTGGA
ACGAAAACTCACGTTAAGGGATTTTGGTCATGAGATTATCAAAAAGGATCTTCACCTAGATCCTTTTAAA
TTAAAAATGAAGTTTTAAATCAATCTAAAGTATATATGAGTAAACTTGGTCTGACAGTTACCAATGCTTA
ATCAGTGAGGCACCTATCTCAGCGATCTGTCTATTTCGTTCATCCATAGTTGCCTGACTCCCCGTCGTGT
AGATAACTACGATACGGGAGGGCTTACCATCTGGCCCCAGTGCTGCAATGATACCGCGAGACCCACGCTC
ACCGGCTCCAGATTTATCAGCAATAAACCAGCCAGCCGGAAGGGCCGAGCGCAGAAGTGGTCCTGCAACT
TTATCCGCCTCCATCCAGTCTATTAATTGTTGCCGGGAAGCTAGAGTAAGTAGTTCGCCAGTTAATAGTT
TGCGCAACGTTGTTGCCATTGCTACAGGCATCGTGGTGTCACGCTCGTCGTTTGGTATGGCTTCATTCAG
CTCCGGTTCCCAACGATCAAGGCGAGTTACATGATCCCCCATGTTGTGCAAAAAAGCGGTTAGCTCCTTC
GGTCCTCCGATCGTTGTCAGAAGTAAGTTGGCCGCAGTGTTATCACTCATGGTTATGGCAGCACTGCATA
ATTCTCTTACTGTCATGCCATCCGTAAGATGCTTTTCTGTGACTGGTGAGTACTCAACCAAGTCATTCTG
AGAATAGTGTATGCGGCGACCGAGTTGCTCTTGCCCGGCGTCAATACGGGATAATACCGCGCCACATAGC
AGAACTTTAAAAGTGCTCATCATTGGAAAACGTTCTTCGGGGCGAAAACTCTCAAGGATCTTACCGCTGT
TGAGATCCAGTTCGATGTAACCCACTCGTGCACCCAACTGATCTTCAGCATCTTTTACTTTCACCAGCGT
TTCTGGGTGAGCAAAAACAGGAAGGCAAAATGCCGCAAAAAAGGGAATAAGGGCGACACGGAAATGTTGA
ATACTCATACTCTTCCTTTTTCAATATTATTGAAGCATTTATCAGGGTTATTGTCTCATGAGCGGATACA
TATTTGAATGTATTTAGAAAAATAAACAAATAGGGGTTCCGCGCACATTTCCCCGAAAAGTGCCACCTGA
CGTCGACGGATCGGGAGATCTCCCGATCCCCTATGGTGCACTCTCAGTACAATCTGCTCTGATGCCGCAT
AGTTAAGCCAGTATCTGCTCCCTGCTTGTGTGTTGGAGGTCGCTGAGTAGTGCGCGAGCAAAATTTAAGC
TACAACAAGGCAAGGCTTGACCGACAATTGCATGAAGAATCTGCTTAGGGTTAGGCGTTTTGCGCTGCTT
CGCGATGTACGGGCCAGATATACGCGTTGACATTGATTATTGACTAGTTATTAATAGTAATCAATTACGG
GGTCATTAGTTCATAGCCCATATATGGAGTTCCGCGTTACATAACTTACGGTAAATGGCCCGCCTGGCTG
ACCGCCCAACGACCCCCGCCCATTGACGTCAATAATGACGTATGTTCCCATAGTAACGCCAATAGGGACT
TTCCATTGACGTCAATGGGTGGAGTATTTACGGTAAACTGCCCACTTGGCAGTACATCAAGTGTATCATA
TGCCAAGTACGCCCCCTATTGACGTCAATGACGGTAAATGGCCCGCCTGGCATTATGCCCAGTACATGAC
CTTATGGGACTTTCCTACTTGGCAGTACATCTACGTATTAGTCATCGCTATTACCATGGTGATGCGGTTT
TGGCAGTACATCAATGGGCGTGGATAGCGGTTTGACTCACGGGGATTTCCAAGTCTCCACCCCATTGACG
TCAATGGGAGTTTGTTTTGGCACCAAAATCAACGGGACTTTCCAAAATGTCGTAACAACTCCGCCCCATT
GACGCAAATGGGCGGTAGGCGTGTACGGTGGGAGGTCTATATAAGCAGAGCTCTCTGGCTAACTAGAGAA
CCCACTGCTTACTGGCTTATCGAAATTAATACGACTCACTATAGGGAGACCCAAGCTTGGTACCGAGCTC
GGATCCACTAGTAACGGCCGCCAGATCTGAATTCGCTGCATCTCTGGGCGTCTTTGGCTCGCCACGCTGG
GCAGTGCCTGCCTGCGCCTTTCGCAACCTCCTCGGCCCTGCGTGGTCTCGAGCTGGGTGAGCGAGCGGGC
GGGCTGGTAGGCTGGCCTGGGCTGCGACCGGCGGCTACGACTATTCTTTGGCCGGGTCGGTGCGAGTGGT
CGGCTGGGCAGAGTGCACGCTGCTTGGCGCCGCAGGCTGATCCCGCCGTCCACTCCCGGGAGCAGTGATG
TTGGGCAACTCTGCGCCGGGGCCTGCGACCCGCGAGGCGGGCTCGGCGCTGCTAGCATTGCAGCAGACGG
CGCTCCAAGAGGACCAGGAGAATATCAACCCGGAAAAGGCAGCGCCCGTCCAACAACCGCGGACCCGGGC
CGCGCTGGCGGTACTGAAGTCCGGGAACCCGCGGGGTCTAGCGCAGCAGCAGAGGCCGAAGACGAGACGG
GTTGCACCCCTTAAGGATCTTCCTGTAAATGATGAGCATGTCACCGTTCCTCCTTGGAAAGCAAACAGTA
AACAGCCTGCGTTCACCATTCATGTGGATGAAGCAGAAAAAGAAGCTCAGAAGAAGCCAGCTGAATCTCA
AAAAATAGAGCGTGAAGATGCCCTGGCTTTTAATTCAGCCATTAGTTTACCTGGACCCAGAAAACCATTG
GTCCCTCTTGATTATCCAATGGATGGTAGTTTTGAGTCACCACATACTATGGACATGTCAATTGTATTAG
AAGATGAAAAGCCAGTGAGTGTTAATGAAGTACCAGACTACCATGAGGATATTCACACATACCTTAGGGA
AATGGAGGTTAAATGTAAACCTAAAGTGGGTTACATGAAGAAACAGCCAGACATCACTAACAGTATGAGA
GCTATCCTCGTGGACTGGTTAGTTGAAGTAGGAGAAGAATATAAACTACAGAATGAGACCCTGCATTTGG
CTGTGAACTACATTGATAGGTTCCTGTCTTCCATGTCAGTGCTGAGAGGAAAACTTCAGCTTGTGGGCAC
TGCTGCTATGCTGTTAGCCTCAAAGTTTGAAGAAATATACCCCCCAGAAGTAGCAGAGTTTGTGTACATT
ACAGATGATACCTACACCAAGAAACAAGTTCTGAGAATGGAGCATCTAGTTTTGAAAGTCCTTACTTTTG
ACTTAGCTGCTCCAACAGTAAATCAGTTTCTTACCCAATACTTTCTGCATCAGCAGCCTGCAAACTGCAA
AGTTGAAAGTTTAGCAATGTTTTTGGGAGAATTAAGTTTGATAGATGCTGACCCATACCTCAAGTATTTG
CCATCAGTTATTGCTGGAGCTGCCTTTCATTTAGCACTCTACACAGTCACGGGACAAAGCTGGCCTGAAT
CATTAATACGAAAGACTGGATATACCCTGGAAAGTCTTAAGCCTTGTCTCATGGACCTTCACCAGACCTA
CCTCAAAGCACCACAGCATGCACAACAGTCAATAAGAGAAAAGTACAAAAATTCAAAGTATCATGGTGTT
TCTCTCCTCAACCCACCAGAGACACTAAATCTGTAACAATGAAAGACTGCCTTTGTTTTCTAAGATGTAA
ATCACTCAAAGTATATGGTGTACAGTTTTTAACTTAGGTTTTAATTTTACAATCATTTCTGAATACAGAA
GTTGTGGCCAAGTACAAATTATGGTATCTATTACTTTTTAAATGGTTTTAATTTGTATATCTTTTGTATA
TGTATCTGTCTTAGATATTTGGCTAATTTTAAGTGGTTTTGTTAAAGTATTAATGATGCCAGCTGTCAGG
ATAATAAATTGATTTGGAAAAAAAAAAAAAAAAAAANCCGTCGACAAAGCGGCCGCAAA
