>Addgene plasmid #8959 | Rc/CMV cyclin A | addgene partial sequence | sequence record 17485 | T7 5'-TAATACGACTCACTATAGGG-3'
TACGGCCGCCAGATCTGAATTCGCTGCATCTCTGGGCGTCTTTGGCTCGCCACGCTGGGCAGTGCCTGCC
TGCGCCTTTCGCAACCTCCTCGGCCCTGCGTGGTCTCGAGCTGGGTGAGCGAGCGGGCGGGCTGGTAGGC
TGGCCTGGGCTGCGACCGGCGGCTACGACTATTCTTTGGCCGGGTCGGTGCGAGTGGTCGGCTGGGCAGA
GTGCACGCTGCTTGGCGCCGCAGGCTGATCCCGCCGTCCACTCCCGGGAGCAGTGATGTTGGGCAACTCT
GCGCCGGGGCCTGCGACCCGCGAGGCGGGCTCGGCGCTGCTAGCATTGCAGCAGACGGCGCTCCAAGAGG
ACCAGGAGAATATCAACCCGGAAAAGGCAGCGCCCGTCCAACAACCGCGGACCCGGGCCGCGCTGGCGGT
ACTGAAGTCCGGGAACCCGCGGGGTCTAGCGCAGCAGCAGAGGCCGAAGACGAGACGGGTTGCACCCCTT
AAGGATCTTCCTGTAAATGATGAGCATGTCACCGTTCCTCCTTGGAAAGCAAACAGTAAACAGCCTGCGT
TCACCATTCATGTGGATGAAGCAGAAAAAGAAGCTCAGAAGAAGCCAGCTGAATCTCAAAAAATAGAGCG
TGAAGATGCCCTGGCTTTTAATTCAGCCATTAGTTTACCTGGACCCAGAAAACCATTGGTCCCTCTTGAT
TATCCAATGGATGGTAGTTTTGAGTCACCAC
